Addgene plasmid #243047: AiP20002 - pAAV-AiE2670m-minBG-SYFP2-WPRE3-BGHpA
Purpose: AiE2670m is an enhancer sequence designed to drive AAV-mediated transgene expression in specific populations of brain cells.
Depositing lab: Allen Institute for Brain Science & Bosiljka Tasic. Depositing organization: Allen Institute.
Backbone
  Vector backbone: pAAV2
  Vector type: AAV
Growth in bacteria
  Bacterial resistance: Ampicillin, 100 μg/mL
  Growth temperature: 37°C
  Growth strain: NEB Stable
  Copy number: High Copy
Gene/Insert
  Gene/Insert name: SYFP2
  Species: Synthetic
  Cloning method: Gibson Cloning
Terms and licenses: Academic/Nonprofit Terms; Industry Terms: Not Available to Industry
How to cite: AiP20002 - pAAV-AiE2670m-minBG-SYFP2-WPRE3-BGHpA was a gift from Allen Institute for Brain Science & Bosiljka Tasic (Addgene plasmid # 243047 ; http://n2t.net/addgene:243047 ; RRID:Addgene_243047)
