[The description below was written by a language model from this plasmid's Addgene catalogue record and pLannotate feature annotations shown in this document.]
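Description:
AiP20002 - pAAV-AiE2670m-minBG-SYFP2-WPRE3-BGHpA is an adeno-associated virus transfer plasmid built on a pAAV2 backbone, about 4.7 kb in total. It is propagated in bacteria as a high-copy plasmid through a ColE1/pUC-type origin and selected with ampicillin via the β-lactamase gene under its own promoter. An f1 phage origin and small remnants of pBR322 bom and rop sequences are also present in the backbone. The expression cassette is flanked by AAV2 inverted terminal repeats, which are the cis elements needed for replication and packaging of the intervening DNA into recombinant AAV particles. The annotation detects one ITR in full and the other only as short fragments, which is common for these repetitive, structured regions and may reflect annotation or sequencing limits rather than a true deletion.

The payload is a reporter cassette in which SYFP2, a fast-maturing monomeric yellow fluorescent protein derived from Aequorea victoria, is followed by WPRE3 and the bovine growth hormone polyadenylation signal. WPRE3 is a shortened woodchuck hepatitis virus posttranscriptional element, seen here as two WPRE fragments, that boosts transcript stability and expression. Upstream of SYFP2, the construct name indicates the AiE2670m enhancer coupled to a minimal promoter (minBG, conventionally a minimal beta-globin promoter). Neither element is annotated in the feature table, but the unannotated stretch between the left ITR and the SYFP2 coding sequence is where they would lie. The minimal promoter has little activity alone, so expression depends on the enhancer, which is described as designed to drive AAV-mediated transgene expression in specific brain cell populations. The record does not state which populations are targeted. The construct is suited to labelling and evaluating enhancer-defined brain cell types by fluorescence.
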