Features (pLannotate 1.2.2; 14 found; start..end, strand, type, name):
     12..39      +  repeat_region  AAV2 ITR (fragment): inverted terminal repeat of adeno-associated virus serotype 2 inverted
     68..95      +  repeat_region  AAV2 ITR (fragment): inverted terminal repeat of adeno-associated virus serotype 2 inverted
    703..1419    +  CDS            SYFP2: SYFP2 is a basic (constitutively fluorescent) yellow fluorescent protein published in 2006, derived from Aequorea victoria. It is reported to be a very rapidly-maturing monomer with moderate acid sensitivity.
   1459..1616    +  misc_feature   WPRE (fragment): woodchuck hepatitis virus posttranscriptional regulatory element
   1622..1702    +  misc_feature   WPRE (fragment): woodchuck hepatitis virus posttranscriptional regulatory element
   1719..1830    +  polyA_signal   bGH poly(A) signal: bovine growth hormone polyadenylation signal
   1948..2088    +  repeat_region  AAV2 ITR: inverted terminal repeat of adeno-associated virus serotype 2 inverted
   2093..2144    -  misc_feature   bom (fragment): basis of mobility region from pBR322
   2163..2618    +  rep_origin     f1 ori (sequence partly withheld): f1 bacteriophage origin of replication; arrow indicates direction of (+) strand synthesis
   2619..2668    -  misc_feature   bom (fragment): basis of mobility region from pBR322
   2770..2805    -  CDS            rop (fragment): Rop protein, which maintains plasmids at low copy number; rop
   2900..3004    +  promoter       AmpR promoter: bla
   3005..3865    +  CDS            AmpR: β-lactamase; bla; confers resistance to ampicillin, carbenicillin, and related antibiotics
   4036..4624    +  rep_origin     ori: high-copy-number ColE1/pMB1/pBR322/pUC origin of replication
>Addgene plasmid #243047 | AiP20002 - pAAV-AiE2670m-minBG-SYFP2-WPRE3-BGHpA | addgene full sequence | sequence record 490218 | Addgene NGS Result
CCTGCAGGCAGCTGCGCGCTCGCTCGCTCACTGAGGCCGCCCGGGCGTCGGGCGACCTTTGGTCGCCCGG
CCTCAGTGAGCGAGCGAGCGCGCAGAGAGGGAGTGGCCAACTCCATCACTAGGGGTTCCTGCGGCCGCAC
GCGTGCCAAGGAGTTCATGACATTTCAGGGAAGTCAGTGGGTGGGAGCCAAGTGTGGTTGTGCGGAGAGC
CGTGCACAATAGGCTCAAAGGTTAAGAAAACGAAAATTGGAAACTTTGGATAATTTGCCCAAAGCCAAGA
GTTAGAAAGGACAGGCAGAAACTTCAACGTATGAATTATATATTAGACTCAGCCAGCTTGTGGTGTTACC
TGGAAATGCTAAATTAAGCTGTGTAAATACAGTGGGCCTCAGCTAATTCAAACACCTTCCATCCTTCCTG
GGCAAAGACTAAATGTCTTATTTGCTTCGTTCTTCTCTGTAGCAAATGTTAATAGTGGACACCCTGCTGG
ACACTTTAATATAGCTCCTCAACCCAGACTATACAAAGTCTAATAGTGTATGTAAAGCATTCCCATGACA
CATGTTACATACGCTGCTAAGCTGTGCTGAGACAGCGCCGGCGGAGCTCGGGCTGGGCATAAAAGTCAGG
GCAGAGCCATCTATTGCTTACATTTGCTTCTGGGATCCAGATCTTTCGAAGCTAGCGCTACCGGTCGCCA
CCATGGTGAGCAAGGGCGAGGAGCTGTTCACCGGGGTGGTGCCCATCCTGGTCGAGCTGGACGGCGACGT
AAACGGCCACAAGTTCAGCGTGTCCGGCGAGGGCGAGGGCGATGCCACCTACGGCAAGCTGACCCTGAAG
CTGATCTGCACCACCGGCAAGCTGCCCGTGCCCTGGCCCACCCTCGTGACCACCCTGGGCTACGGCGTGC
AGTGCTTCGCCCGCTACCCCGACCACATGAAGCAGCACGACTTCTTCAAGTCCGCCATGCCCGAAGGCTA
CGTCCAGGAGCGCACCATCTTCTTCAAGGACGACGGCAACTACAAGACCCGCGCCGAGGTGAAGTTCGAG
GGCGACACCCTGGTGAACCGCATCGAGCTGAAGGGCATCGACTTCAAGGAGGACGGCAACATCCTGGGGC
ACAAGCTGGAGTACAACTACAACAGCCACAACGTCTATATCACCGCCGACAAGCAGAAGAACGGCATCAA
GGCCAACTTCAAGATCCGCCACAACATCGAGGACGGCGGCGTGCAGCTCGCCGACCACTACCAGCAGAAC
ACCCCCATCGGCGACGGCCCCGTGCTGCTGCCCGACAACCACTACCTGAGCTACCAGTCCAAGCTGAGCA
AAGACCCCAACGAGAAGCGCGATCACATGGTCCTGCTGGAGTTCGTGACCGCCGCCGGGATCACTCTCGG
CATGGACGAGCTGTACAAGTAAGTCGACGGCGCGCCGCGGCCGCGAATTCGATATCATAATCAACCTCTG
GATTACAAAATTTGTGAAAGATTGACTGGTATTCTTAACTATGTTGCTCCTTTTACGCTATGTGGATACG
CTGCTTTAATGCCTTTGTATCATGCTATTGCTTCCCGTATGGCTTTCATTTTCTCCTCCTTGTATAAATC
CTGGTTAGTTCTTGCCACGGCGGAACTCATCGCCGCCTGCCTTGCCCGCTGCTGGACAGGGGCTCGGCTG
TTGGGCACTGACAATTCCGTGGCTCGAGAGATCTTCGACTGTGCCTTCTAGTTGCCAGCCATCTGTTGTT
TGCCCCTCCCCCGTGCCTTCCTTGACCCTGGAAGGTGCCACTCCCACTGTCCTTTCCTAATAAAATGAGG
AAATTGCATCGCATTGTCTGAGTAGGTGTCATTCTATTCTGGGGGGTGGGGTGGGGCAGGACAGCAAGGG
GGAGGATTGGGAAGACAATAGCAGGCATGAGATCTCACGTGCGGACCGAGCGGCCGCAGGAACCCCTAGT
GATGGAGTTGGCCACTCCCTCTCTGCGCGCTCGCTCGCTCACTGAGGCCGGGCGACCAAAGGTCGCCCGA
CGCCCGGGCTTTGCCCGGGCGGCCTCAGTGAGCGAGCGAGCGCGCAGCTGCCTGCAGGGGCGCCTGATGC
GGTATTTTCTCCTTACGCATCTGTGCGGTATTTCACACCGCATA
[95 nt withheld, positions 2145-2239]
T
[46 nt withheld, positions 2241-2286]
C
[141 nt withheld, positions 2288-2428]
CCTTTGACGTTGGAGTCCACGTTCTTT
[37 nt withheld, positions 2456-2492]
ACTCTATCTCGGGCTATTCTTTTGATTTATAAGGGATTTTGCCGATTTCGGTCTATTGGTTAAAAAATGA
GCTGATTTAACAAAAATTTAACGCGAATTTTAACAAAATATTAACGTTTACAATTTTATGGTGCACTCTC
AGTACAATCTGCTCTGATGCCGCATAGTTAAGCCAGCCCCGACACCCGCCAACACCCGCTGACGCGCCCT
GACGGGCTTGTCTGCTCCCGGCATCCGCTTACAGACAAGCTGTGACCGTCTCCGGGAGCTGCATGTGTCA
GAGGTTTTCACCGTCATCACCGAAACGCGCGAGACGAAAGGGCCTCGTGATACGCCTATTTTTATAGGTT
AATGTCATGATAATAATGGTTTCTTAGACGTCAGGTGGCACTTTTCGGGGAAATGTGCGCGGAACCCCTA
TTTGTTTATTTTTCTAAATACATTCAAATATGTATCCGCTCATGAGACAATAACCCTGATAAATGCTTCA
ATAATATTGAAAAAGGAAGAGTATGAGTATTCAACATTTCCGTGTCGCCCTTATTCCCTTTTTTGCGGCA
TTTTGCCTTCCTGTTTTTGCTCACCCAGAAACGCTGGTGAAAGTAAAAGATGCTGAAGATCAGTTGGGTG
CACGAGTGGGTTACATCGAACTGGATCTCAACAGCGGTAAGATCCTTGAGAGTTTTCGCCCCGAAGAACG
TTTTCCAATGATGAGCACTTTTAAAGTTCTGCTATGTGGCGCGGTATTATCCCGTATTGACGCCGGGCAA
GAGCAACTCGGTCGCCGCATACACTATTCTCAGAATGACTTGGTTGAGTACTCACCAGTCACAGAAAAGC
ATCTTACGGATGGCATGACAGTAAGAGAATTATGCAGTGCTGCCATAACCATGAGTGATAACACTGCGGC
CAACTTACTTCTGACAACGATCGGAGGACCGAAGGAGCTAACCGCTTTTTTGCACAACATGGGGGATCAT
GTAACTCGCCTTGATCGTTGGGAACCGGAGCTGAATGAAGCCATACCAAACGACGAGCGTGACACCACGA
TGCCTGTAGCAATGGCAACAACGTTGCGCAAACTATTAACTGGCGAACTACTTACTCTAGCTTCCCGGCA
ACAATTAATAGACTGGATGGAGGCGGATAAAGTTGCAGGACCACTTCTGCGCTCGGCCCTTCCGGCTGGC
TGGTTTATTGCTGATAAATCTGGAGCCGGTGAGCGTGGGTCTCGCGGTATCATTGCAGCACTGGGGCCAG
ATGGTAAGCCCTCCCGTATCGTAGTTATCTACACGACGGGGAGTCAGGCAACTATGGATGAACGAAATAG
ACAGATCGCTGAGATAGGTGCCTCACTGATTAAGCATTGGTAACTGTCAGACCAAGTTTACTCATATATA
CTTTAGATTGATTTAAAACTTCATTTTTAATTTAAAAGGATCTAGGTGAAGATCCTTTTTGATAATCTCA
TGACCAAAATCCCTTAACGTGAGTTTTCGTTCCACTGAGCGTCAGACCCCGTAGAAAAGATCAAAGGATC
TTCTTGAGATCCTTTTTTTCTGCGCGTAATCTGCTGCTTGCAAACAAAAAAACCACCGCTACCAGCGGTG
GTTTGTTTGCCGGATCAAGAGCTACCAACTCTTTTTCCGAAGGTAACTGGCTTCAGCAGAGCGCAGATAC
CAAATACTGTTCTTCTAGTGTAGCCGTAGTTAGGCCACCACTTCAAGAACTCTGTAGCACCGCCTACATA
CCTCGCTCTGCTAATCCTGTTACCAGTGGCTGCTGCCAGTGGCGATAAGTCGTGTCTTACCGGGTTGGAC
TCAAGACGATAGTTACCGGATAAGGCGCAGCGGTCGGGCTGAACGGGGGGTTCGTGCACACAGCCCAGCT
TGGAGCGAACGACCTACACCGAACTGAGATACCTACAGCGTGAGCTATGAGAAAGCGCCACGCTTCCCGA
AGGGAGAAAGGCGGACAGGTATCCGGTAAGCGGCAGGGTCGGAACAGGAGAGCGCACGAGGGAGCTTCCA
GGGGGAAACGCCTGGTATCTTTATAGTCCTGTCGGGTTTCGCCACCTCTGACTTGAGCGTCGATTTTTGT
GATGCTCGTCAGGGGGGCGGAGCCTATGGAAAAACGCCAGCAACGCGGCCTTTTTACGGTTCCTGGCCTT
TTGCTGGCCTTTTGCTCACATGT
